>Addgene plasmid #44130 | pLKO-shCIAP2-A | addgene partial sequence | sequence record 60930 | LKO1-5
AAGGACGAAACACCGGCAGTTCGTACATTTCTTTCATCTCGAGATGAAAGAAATGTACGAACTGTTTTTA
ATTCTCGACCTCGAGACAAATGGCAGTATTCATCCACAATTTTAAAAGAAAAGGGGGGATTGGGGGGTAC
AGTGCAGGGGAAAGAATAGTAGACATAATAGCAACAGACATACAAACTAAAGAATTACAAAAACAAATTA
CAAAAATTCAAAATTTTCGGGTTTATTACAGGGACAGCAGAGATCCACTTTGGCCGCGGCTCGAGGGGGT
TGGGGTTGCGCCTTTTCCAAGGCAGCCCTGGGTTTGCGCAGGGACGCGGCTGCTCTGGGCGTGGTTCCGG
GAAACGCAGCGGCGCCGACCCTGGGTCTCGCACATTCTTCACGTCCGTTCGCAGCGTCACCCGGATCTTC
GCCGCTACCCTTGTGGGCCCCCCGGCGACGCTTCCTGCTCCGCCCCTAAGTCGGGAAGGTTCCTTGCGGT
TCGCGGCGTGCCGGACGTGACAAACGGAAGCCGCACGTCTCACTAGTACCCTCGCAGACGGACAGCGCCA
GGGAGCAATGGCAGCGCGCCGACCGCGATGGGCTGTGGCCAATAGCGGCTGCTCAGCAGGGCGCGCCGAG
AGCAGCGGCCGGGAAGGGGCGGTGCGGGAGGCGGGGTGTGGGGCGGTAGTGTGGGCCCTGTTCCTGCCCG
CGCGGTGTTCCGCATTCTGCAAGCCTCCGGAGCGCACGTCGGCAGTCGGCTCCCTCGTTGACCGAATCAC
CGA
