[The description below was written by a language model from this plasmid's Addgene catalogue record.]
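Description:
pLKO-shCIAP2-A is a lentiviral RNA interference plasmid built on the pLKO backbone and designed to knock down human CIAP2, an inhibitor-of-apoptosis family protein, in mammalian cells. The insert is a short hairpin RNA cassette whose targeting sequence is directed against the human CIAP2 transcript. A depositor comment links it to a clone from the TRC shRNA library, and the "A" in the name suggests it is one of a set of hairpins against the same gene. The record does not state which promoter drives the hairpin. pLKO-type vectors generally use an RNA polymerase III promoter such as U6 for this purpose, but no feature table is supplied to confirm the arrangement here.

In bacteria the plasmid is maintained at high copy under ampicillin selection, and the recorded host is a recombination-deficient strain, which is commonly chosen to keep the repeated lentiviral long terminal repeats stable. As a lentiviral transfer vector, it would be packaged into viral particles by supplying packaging and envelope functions in trans. The resulting virus integrates the shRNA cassette into the genome of transduced cells, giving stable rather than transient silencing. A puromycin resistance marker allows selection of transduced mammalian cells.

The associated publication concerns IkappaB kinase epsilon, TRAF2 phosphorylation and mammary epithelial cell transformation. This indicates that the construct was used for loss-of-function experiments testing the contribution of CIAP2 to that signalling and transformation context. The cloning method is recorded as unknown.
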