Addgene plasmid #44130: pLKO-shCIAP2-A
Depositing lab: William Hahn. Depositing organization: Dana-Farber Cancer Institute. Publication: IkappaB kinase epsilon phosphorylates TRAF2 to promote mammary epithelial cell transformation. Shen RR, Zhou AY, Kim E, Lim E, Habelhah H, Hahn WC. Mol Cell Biol. 2012 Dec;32(23):4756-68. doi: 10.1128/MCB.00468-12. Epub 2012 Sep 24. PubMed 23007157.
Backbone
  Vector backbone: pLKO
  Vector type: Mammalian Expression, Lentiviral, RNAi
  Selectable markers: Puromycin
Growth in bacteria
  Bacterial resistance: Ampicillin, 100 μg/mL
  Growth temperature: 37°C
  Growth strain: Stbl3
  Copy number: High Copy
Gene/Insert
  Gene/Insert name: CIAP2
  gRNA/shRNA sequence: CAGTTCGTACATTTCTTTCAT
  Species: H. sapiens (human)
  Cloning method: Unknown
  Sequencing primers: 5′ LKO1-5
Terms and licenses: Academic/Nonprofit Terms; Industry Terms: Not Available to Industry
Depositor comments: TRC clone ID: TRC0000003778
How to cite: pLKO-shCIAP2-A was a gift from William Hahn (Addgene plasmid # 44130 ; http://n2t.net/addgene:44130 ; RRID:Addgene_44130)
